>Addgene plasmid #142053 | TFORF2367 | addgene full sequence | sequence record 395675 | Addgene NGS Result
TTAATGTAGTCTTATGCAATACTCTTGTAGTCTTGCAACATGGTAACGATGAGTTAGCAACATGCCTTAC
AAGGAGAGAAAAAGCACCGTGCATGCCGATTGGTGGAAGTAAGGTGGTACGATCGTGCCTTATTAGGAAG
GCAACAGACGGGTCTGACATGGATTGGACGAACCACTGAATTGCCGCATTGCAGAGATATTGTATTTAAG
TGCCTAGCTCGATACATAAACGGGTCTCTCTGGTTAGACCAGATCTGAGCCTGGGAGCTCTCTGGCTAAC
TAGGGAACCCACTGCTTAAGCCTCAATAAAGCTTGCCTTGAGTGCTTCAAGTAGTGTGTGCCCGTCTGTT
GTGTGACTCTGGTAACTAGAGATCCCTCAGACCCTTTTAGTCAGTGTGGAAAATCTCTAGCAGTGGCGCC
CGAACAGGGACTTGAAAGCGAAAGGGAAACCAGAGGAGCTCTCTCGACGCAGGACTCGGCTTGCTGAAGC
GCGCACGGCAAGAGGCGAGGGGCGGCGACTGGTGAGTACGCCAAAAATTTTGACTAGCGGAGGCTAGAAG
GAGAGAGATGGGTGCGAGAGCGTCAGTATTAAGCGGGGGAGAATTAGATCGCGATGGGAAAAAATTCGGT
TAAGGCCAGGGGGAAAGAAAAAATATAAATTAAAACATATAGTATGGGCAAGCAGGGAGCTAGAACGATT
CGCAGTTAATCCTGGCCTGTTAGAAACATCAGAAGGCTGTAGACAAATACTGGGACAGCTACAACCATCC
CTTCAGACAGGATCAGAAGAACTTAGATCATTATATAATACAGTAGCAACCCTCTATTGTGTGCATCAAA
GGATAGAGATAAAAGACACCAAGGAAGCTTTAGACAAGATAGAGGAAGAGCAAAACAAAAGTAAGACCAC
CGCACAGCAAGCGGCCGCTGATCTTCAGACCTGGAGGAGGAGATATGAGGGACAATTGGAGAAGTGAATT
ATATAAATATAAAGTAGTAAAAATTGAACCATTAGGAGTAGCACCCACCAAGGCAAAGAGAAGAGTGGTG
CAGAGAGAAAAAAGAGCAGTGGGAATAGGAGCTTTGTTCCTTGGGTTCTTGGGAGCAGCAGGAAGCACTA
TGGGCGCAGCGTCAATGACGCTGACGGTACAGGCCAGACAATTATTGTCTGGTATAGTGCAGCAGCAGAA
CAATTTGCTGAGGGCTATTGAGGCGCAACAGCATCTGTTGCAACTCACAGTCTGGGGCATCAAGCAGCTC
CAGGCAAGAATCCTGGCTGTGGAAAGATACCTAAAGGATCAACAGCTCCTGGGGATTTGGGGTTGCTCTG
GAAAACTCATTTGCACCACTGCTGTGCCTTGGAATGCTAGTTGGAGTAATAAATCTCTGGAACAGATTTG
GAATCACACGACCTGGATGGAGTGGGACAGAGAAATTAACAATTACACAAGCTTAATACACTCCTTAATT
GAAGAATCGCAAAACCAGCAAGAAAAGAATGAACAAGAATTATTGGAATTAGATAAATGGGCAAGTTTGT
GGAATTGGTTTAACATAACAAATTGGCTGTGGTATATAAAATTATTCATAATGATAGTAGGAGGCTTGGT
AGGTTTAAGAATAGTTTTTGCTGTACTTTCTATAGTGAATAGAGTTAGGCAGGGATATTCACCATTATCG
TTTCAGACCCACCTCCCAACCCCGAGGGGACCCATGCATTGCATCTCAATTAGTCAGCAACCAGGTGTGG
AAAGTCCCCAGGCTCCCCAGCAGGCAGAAGTATGCAAAGCATGCGTCTCAATTAGTCAGCAACCATAGTC
CCGCCCCTAACTCCGCCCATCCCGCCCCTAACTCCGCCCAGTTCCGCCCATTCTCCGCCCCATGGCTGAC
TAATTTTTTTTATTTATGCAGAGGCCGAGGCCGCCTCGGCCTCTGAGCTATTCCAGAAGTAGTGAGGAGG
CTTTTTTGGAGGCCTAGGCTTTTGCAAAAAGCTTTCTAGAGGTACCACCGGAGCTTACCATGACCGAGTA
CAAGCCCACGGTGCGCCTCGCCACCCGCGACGACGTCCCCAGGGCCGTACGCACCCTCGCCGCCGCGTTC
GCCGACTACCCCGCCACGCGCCACACCGTCGATCCGGACCGCCACATCGAGCGGGTCACCGAGCTGCAAG
AACTCTTCCTCACGCGCGTCGGGCTCGACATCGGCAAGGTGTGGGTCGCGGACGACGGCGCCGCCGTGGC
GGTCTGGACCACGCCGGAGAGCGTCGAAGCGGGGGCGGTGTTCGCCGAGATCGGCCCGCGCATGGCCGAG
TTGAGCGGTTCCCGGCTGGCCGCGCAGCAACAGATGGAAGGCCTCCTGGCGCCGCACCGGCCCAAGGAGC
CCGCGTGGTTCCTGGCCACCGTCGGCGTCTCGCCCGACCACCAGGGCAAGGGTCTGGGCAGCGCCGTCGT
GCTCCCCGGAGTGGAGGCGGCCGAGCGCGCCGGGGTGCCCGCCTTCCTGGAGACCTCCGCGCCCCGCAAC
CTCCCCTTCTACGAGCGGCTCGGCTTCACCGTCACCGCCGACGTCGAGGTGCCCGAAGGACCGCGCACCT
GGTGCATGACCCGCAAGCCCGGTGCCAGTTAACGAATTCTAGATCTTGAGACAAATGGCAGTATTCATCC
ACAATTTTAAAAGAAAAGGGGGGATTGGGGGGTACAGTGCAGGGGAAAGAATAGTAGACATAATAGCAAC
AGACATACAAACTAAAGAATTACAAAAACAAATTACAAAAATTCAAAATTTTCGGGTTTATTACAGGGAC
AGCAGAGATCCACTTTGGCGCCGGCTCGAGGCCTGCAGGTGCAAAGATGGATAAAGTTTTAAACAGAGAG
GAATCTTTGCAGCTAATGGACCTTCTAGGTCTTGAAAGGAGTGGGAATTGGCTCCGGTGCCCGTCAGTGG
GCAGAGCGCACATCGCCCACAGTCCCCGAGAAGTTGGGGGGAGGGGTCGGCAATTGAACCGGTGCCTAGA
GAAGGTGGCGCGGGGTAAACTGGGAAAGTGATGTCGTGTACTGGCTCCGCCTTTTTCCCGAGGGTGGGGG
AGAACCGTATATAAGTGCAGTAGTCGCCGTGAACGTTCTTTTTCGCAACGGGTTTGCCGCCAGAACACAG
GTAAGTGCCGTGTGTGGTTCCCGCGGGCCTGGCCTCTTTACGGGTTATGGCCCTTGCGTGCCTTGAATTA
CTTCCACCTGGCTGCAGTACGTGATTCTTGATCCCGAGCTTCGGGTTGGAAGTGGGTGGGAGAGTTCGAG
GCCTTGCGCTTAAGGAGCCCCTTCGCCTCGTGCTTGAGTTGAGGCCTGGCCTGGGCGCTGGGGCCGCCGC
GTGCGAATCTGGTGGCACCTTCGCGCCTGTCTCGCTGCTTTCGATAAGTCTCTAGCCATTTAAAATTTTT
GATGACCTGCTGCGACGCTTTTTTTCTGGCAAGATAGTCTTGTAAATGCGGGCCAAGATCTGCACACTGG
TATTTCGGTTTTTGGGGCCGCGGGCGGCGACGGGGCCCGTGCGTCCCAGCGCACATGTTCGGCGAGGCGG
GGCCTGCGAGCGCGGCCACCGAGAATCGGACGGGGGTAGTCTCAAGCTGGCCGGCCTGCTCTGGTGCCTG
GCCTCGCGCCGCCGTGTATCGCCCCGCCCTGGGCGGCAAGGCTGGCCCGGTCGGCACCAGTTGCGTGAGC
GGAAAGATGGCCGCTTCCCGGCCCTGCTGCAGGGAGCTCAAAATGGAGGACGCGGCGCTCGGGAGAGCGG
GCGGGTGAGTCACCCACACAAAGGAAAAGGGCCTTTCCGTCCTCAGCCGTCGCTTCATGTGACTCCACGG
AGTACCGGGCGCCGTCCAGGCACCTCGATTAGTTCTCGAGCTTTTGGAGTACGTCGTCTTTAGGTTGGGG
GGAGGGGTTTTATGCGATGGAGTTTCCCCACACTGAGTGGGTGGAGACTGAAGTTAGGCCAGCTTGGCAC
TTGATGTAATTCTCCTTGGAATTTGCCCTTTTTGAGTTTGGATCTTGGTTCATTCTCAAGCCTCAGACAG
TGGTTCAAAGTTTTTTTCTTCCATTTCAGGTGTCGTGAGGCTAGCACCGCCACCATGGGCACGACTGGGC
TGGAGAGTCTGAGTCTGGGGGACCGCGGAGCTGCCCCCACCGTCACCTCTAGTGAGCGCCTAGTCCCAGA
CCCGCCGAATGACCTCCGCAAAGAAGATGTTGCTATGGAATTGGAAAGAGTGGGAGAAGATGAGGAACAA
ATGATGATAAAAAGAAGCAGTGAATGTAATCCCTTGCTACAAGAACCCATCGCTTCTGCTCAGTTTGGTG
CTACTGCAGGAACAGAATGCCGTAAGTCTGTCCCATGTGGATGGGAAAGAGTTGTGAAGCAAAGGTTATT
TGGGAAGACAGCAGGAAGATTTGATGTGTACTTTATCAGCCCACAAGGACTGAAGTTCAGATCCAAAAGT
TCACTTGCTAATTATCTTCACAAAAATGGAGAGACTTCTCTTAAGCCAGAAGATTTTGATTTTACTGTAC
TTTCTAAAAGGGGTATCAAGTCAAGATATAAAGACTGCAGCATGGCAGCCCTGACATCCCATCTACAAAA
CCAAAGTAACAATTCAAACTGGAACCTCAGGACCCGAAGCAAGTGCAAAAAGGATGTGTTTATGCCGCCA
AGTAGTAGTTCAGAGTTGCAGGAGAGCAGAGGACTCTCTAACTTTACTTCCACTCATTTGCTTTTGAAAG
AAGATGAGGGTGTTGATGATGTTAACTTCAGAAAGGTTAGAAAGCCCAAAGGAAAGGTGACTATTTTGAA
AGGAATCCCAATTAAGAAAACTAAAAAAGGATGTAGGAAGAGCTGTTCAGGTTTTGTTCAAAGTGATAGC
AAAAGAGAATCTGTGTGTAATAAAGCAGATGCTGAAAGTGAACCTGTTGCACAAAAAAGTCAGCTTGATA
GAACTGTCTGCATTTCTGATGCTGGAGCATGTGGTGAGACCCTCAGTGTGACCAGTGAAGAAAACAGCCT
TGTAAAAAAAAAAGAAAGATCATTGAGTTCAGGATCAAATTTTTGTTCTGAACAAAAAACTTCTGGCATC
ATAAACAAATTTTGTTCAGCCAAAGACTCAGAACACAACGAGAAGTATGAGGATACCTTTTTAGAATCTG
AAGAAATCGGAACAAAAGTAGAAGTTGTGGAAAGGAAAGAACATTTGCATACTGACATTTTAAAACGTGG
CTCTGAAATGGACAACAACTGCTCACCAACCAGGAAAGACTTCACTGGTGAGAAAATATTTCAAGAAGAT
ACCATCCCACGAACACAGATAGAAAGAAGGAAAACAAGCCTGTATTTTTCCAGCAAATATAACAAAGAAG
CTCTTAGCCCCCCACGACGTAAAGCCTTTAAGAAATGGACACCTCCTCGGTCACCTTTTAATCTCGTTCA
AGAAACACTTTTTCATGATCCATGGAAGCTTCTCATCGCTACTATATTTCTCAATCGGACCTCAGGCAAA
ATGGCAATACCTGTGCTTTGGAAGTTTCTGGAGAAGTATCCTTCAGCTGAGGTAGCAAGAACCGCAGACT
GGAGAGATGTGTCAGAACTTCTTAAACCTCTTGGTCTCTACGATCTTCGGGCAAAAACCATTGTCAAGTT
CTCAGATGAATACCTGACAAAGCAGTGGAAGTATCCAATTGAGCTTCATGGGATTGGTGCACCCTAGTAA
TGAACTAGTCCGTAACTTGAAAGTATTTCGATTTCTTGGCTTTATATATCTTGTGGAAAGGACGACCCTA
CCAAGCATCTAGTTAACGAACGCGTTAAGTCGACAATCAACCTCTGGATTACAAAATTTGTGAAAGATTG
ACTGGTATTCTTAACTATGTTGCTCCTTTTACGCTATGTGGATACGCTGCTTTAATGCCTTTGTATCATG
CTATTGCTTCCCGTATGGCTTTCATTTTCTCCTCCTTGTATAAATCCTGGTTGCTGTCTCTTTATGAGGA
GTTGTGGCCCGTTGTCAGGCAACGTGGCGTGGTGTGCACTGTGTTTGCTGACGCAACCCCCACTGGTTGG
GGCATTGCCACCACCTGTCAGCTCCTTTCCGGGACTTTCGCTTTCCCCCTCCCTATTGCCACGGCGGAAC
TCATCGCCGCCTGCCTTGCCCGCTGCTGGACAGGGGCTCGGCTGTTGGGCACTGACAATTCCGTGGTGTT
GTCGGGGAAATCATCGTCCTTTCCTTGGCTGCTCGCCTGTGTTGCCACCTGGATTCTGCGCGGGACGTCC
TTCTGCTACGTCCCTTCGGCCCTCAATCCAGCGGACCTTCCTTCCCGCGGCCTGCTGCCGGCTCTGCGGC
CTCTTCCGCGTCTTCGCCTTCGCCCTCAGACGAGTCGGATCTCCCTTTGGGCCGCCTCCCCGCGTCGACT
TTAAGACCAATGACTTACAAGGCAGCTGTAGATCTTAGCCACTTTTTAAAAGAAAAGGGGGGACTGGAAG
GGCTAATTCACTCCCAACGAAGACAAGATCTGCTTTTTGCTTGTACTGGGTCTCTCTGGTTAGACCAGAT
CTGAGCCTGGGAGCTCTCTGGCTAACTAGGGAACCCACTGCTTAAGCCTCAATAAAGCTTGCCTTGAGTG
CTTCAAGTAGTGTGTGCCCGTCTGTTGTGTGACTCTGGTAACTAGAGATCCCTCAGACCCTTTTAGTCAG
TGTGGAAAATCTCTAGCAGTACGTATAGTAGTTCATGTCATCTTATTATTCAGTATTTATAACTTGCAAA
GAAATGAATATCAGAGAGTGAGAGGAACTTGTTTATTGCAGCTTATAATGGTTACAAATAAAGCAATAGC
ATCACAAATTTCACAAATAAAGCATTTTTTTCACTGCATTCTAGTTGTGGTTTGTCCAAACTCATCAATG
TATCTTATCATGTCTGGCTCTAGCTATCCCGCCCCTAACTCCGCCCATCCCGCCCCTAACTCCGCCCAGT
TCCGCCCATTCTCCGCCCCATGGCTGACTAATTTTTTTTATTTATGCAGAGGCCGAGGCCGCCTCGGCCT
CTGAGCTATTCCAGAAGTAGTGAGGAGGCTTTTTTGGAGGCCTAGGGACGTACCCAATTCGCCCTATAGT
GAGTCGTATTACGCGCGCTCACTGGCCGTCGTTTTACAACGTCGTGACTGGGAAAACCCTGGCGTTACCC
AACTTAATCGCCTTGCAGCACATCCCCCTTTCGCCAGCTGGCGTAATAGCGAAGAGGCCCGCACCGATCG
CCCTTCCCAACAGTTGCGCAGCCTGAATGGCGAATGGG
[124 nt withheld, positions 7319-7442]
C
[91 nt withheld, positions 7444-7534]
A
[49 nt withheld, positions 7536-7584]
CCTTTGACGTTGGAGTCCACGTTCTTT
[37 nt withheld, positions 7612-7648]
ACCCTATCTCGGTCTATTCTTTTGATTTATAAGGGATTTTGCCGATTTCGGCCTATTGGTTAAAAAATGA
GCTGATTTAACAAAAATTTAACGCGAATTTTAACAAAATATTAACGCTTACAATTTAGGTGGCACTTTTC
GGGGAAATGTGCGCGGAACCCCTATTTGTTTATTTTTCTAAATACATTCAAATATGTATCCGCTCATGAG
ACAATAACCCTGATAAATGCTTCAATAATATTGAAAAAGGAAGAGTATGAGTATTCAACATTTCCGTGTC
GCCCTTATTCCCTTTTTTGCGGCATTTTGCCTTCCTGTTTTTGCTCACCCAGAAACGCTGGTGAAAGTAA
AAGATGCTGAAGATCAGTTGGGTGCACGAGTGGGTTACATCGAACTGGATCTCAACAGCGGTAAGATCCT
TGAGAGTTTTCGCCCCGAAGAACGTTTTCCAATGATGAGCACTTTTAAAGTTCTGCTATGTGGCGCGGTA
TTATCCCGTATTGACGCCGGGCAAGAGCAACTCGGTCGCCGCATACACTATTCTCAGAATGACTTGGTTG
AGTACTCACCAGTCACAGAAAAGCATCTTACGGATGGCATGACAGTAAGAGAATTATGCAGTGCTGCCAT
AACCATGAGTGATAACACTGCGGCCAACTTACTTCTGACAACGATCGGAGGACCGAAGGAGCTAACCGCT
TTTTTGCACAACATGGGGGATCATGTAACTCGCCTTGATCGTTGGGAACCGGAGCTGAATGAAGCCATAC
CAAACGACGAGCGTGACACCACGATGCCTGTAGCAATGGCAACAACGTTGCGCAAACTATTAACTGGCGA
ACTACTTACTCTAGCTTCCCGGCAACAATTAATAGACTGGATGGAGGCGGATAAAGTTGCAGGACCACTT
CTGCGCTCGGCCCTTCCGGCTGGCTGGTTTATTGCTGATAAATCTGGAGCCGGTGAGCGTGGGTCTCGCG
GTATCATTGCAGCACTGGGGCCAGATGGTAAGCCCTCCCGTATCGTAGTTATCTACACGACGGGGAGTCA
GGCAACTATGGATGAACGAAATAGACAGATCGCTGAGATAGGTGCCTCACTGATTAAGCATTGGTAACTG
TCAGACCAAGTTTACTCATATATACTTTAGATTGATTTAAAACTTCATTTTTAATTTAAAAGGATCTAGG
TGAAGATCCTTTTTGATAATCTCATGACCAAAATCCCTTAACGTGAGTTTTCGTTCCACTGAGCGTCAGA
CCCCGTAGAAAAGATCAAAGGATCTTCTTGAGATCCTTTTTTTCTGCGCGTAATCTGCTGCTTGCAAACA
AAAAAACCACCGCTACCAGCGGTGGTTTGTTTGCCGGATCAAGAGCTACCAACTCTTTTTCCGAAGGTAA
CTGGCTTCAGCAGAGCGCAGATACCAAATACTGTTCTTCTAGTGTAGCCGTAGTTAGGCCACCACTTCAA
GAACTCTGTAGCACCGCCTACATACCTCGCTCTGCTAATCCTGTTACCAGTGGCTGCTGCCAGTGGCGAT
AAGTCGTGTCTTACCGGGTTGGACTCAAGACGATAGTTACCGGATAAGGCGCAGCGGTCGGGCTGAACGG
GGGGTTCGTGCACACAGCCCAGCTTGGAGCGAACGACCTACACCGAACTGAGATACCTACAGCGTGAGCT
ATGAGAAAGCGCCACGCTTCCCGAAGGGAGAAAGGCGGACAGGTATCCGGTAAGCGGCAGGGTCGGAACA
GGAGAGCGCACGAGGGAGCTTCCAGGGGGAAACGCCTGGTATCTTTATAGTCCTGTCGGGTTTCGCCACC
TCTGACTTGAGCGTCGATTTTTGTGATGCTCGTCAGGGGGGCGGAGCCTATGGAAAAACGCCAGCAACGC
GGCCTTTTTACGGTTCCTGGCCTTTTGCTGGCCTTTTGCTCACATGTTCTTTCCTGCGTTATCCCCTGAT
TCTGTGGATAACCGTATTACCGCCTTTGAGTGAGCTGATACCGCTCGCCGCAGCCGAACGACCGAGCGCA
GCGAGTCAGTGAGCGAGGAAGCGGAAGAGCGCCCAATACGCAAACCGCCTCTCCCCGCGCGTTGGCCGAT
TCATTAATGCAGCTGGCACGACAGGTTTCCCGACTGGAAAGCGGGCAGTGAGCGCAACGCAATTAATGTG
AGTTAGCTCACTCATTAGGCACCCCAGGCTTTACACTTTATGCTTCCGGCTCGTATGTTGTGTGGAATTG
TGAGCGGATAACAATTTCACACAGGAAACAGCTATGACCATGATTACGCCAAGCGCGCAATTAACCCTCA
CTAAAGGGAACAAAAGCTGGAGCTGCAAGC
Features (pLannotate 1.2.2; 31 found; start..end, strand, type, name):
      5..231     +  promoter       RSV promoter: Rous sarcoma virus enhancer/promoter
    232..412     +  LTR            5' LTR (truncated): truncated 5' long terminal repeat (LTR) from HIV-1
    459..584     +  misc_feature   HIV-1 Ψ: packaging signal of human immunodeficiency virus type 1
    568..931     +  CDS            HIV-1 gag (fragment): gag protein from human immunodeficiency virus 1; gag
   1077..1310    +  misc_feature   RRE: The Rev response element (RRE) of HIV-1 allows for Rev-dependent mRNA export from the nucleus to the cytoplasm.
   1687..1713    +  CDS            Rev (fragment): human immunodeficiency virus 1 (HIV-1) Rev protein; rev; enhances nuclear export of unspliced and incompletely spliced viral mRNAs
   1720..1743    +  promoter       SV40 promoter (fragment): SV40 early promoter
   1744..1815    +  promoter       SV40 promoter (fragment): SV40 enhancer and early promoter
   1839..1974    +  rep_origin     SV40 ori: SV40 origin of replication
   2020..2616    +  CDS            PuroR (fragment): puromycin N-acetyltransferase; pac from Streptomyces; confers resistance to puromycin
   2665..2782    +  misc_feature   cPPT/CTS: central polypurine tract and central termination sequence of HIV-1
   2847..2913    +  CDS            small t antigen (fragment): SV40 (simian virus 40) small t antigen
   2920..4098    +  promoter       EF-1α promoter: strong constitutive promoter for human elongation factor EF-1α
   4115..5728    +  CDS            MBD4 (fragment): MBD4_HUMAN - Also known as MED1. Experimental evidence at protein level: Swiss-Prot protein existence level 1. Mismatch-specific DNA N-glycosylase involved in DNA repair. Has thymine glycosylase activity and is specific for G:T mismatches within methylated and unmethylated CpG sites. Can also remove uracil or 5-fluorouracil in G:U mismatches. Has no lyase activity. Was first identified as methyl-CpG-binding protein. From Homo sapiens (Human).
   5750..5803    +  promoter       U6 promoter (fragment): RNA polymerase III promoter for human U6 snRNA
   5845..6433    +  misc_feature   WPRE: woodchuck hepatitis virus posttranscriptional regulatory element
   6484..6503    +  misc_feature   cPPT/CTS (fragment): central polypurine tract and central termination sequence of HIV-1
   6505..6738    +  LTR            3' LTR (ΔU3): self-inactivating 3' long terminal repeat (LTR) from HIV-1
   6816..6937    +  polyA_signal   SV40 poly(A) signal: SV40 polyadenylation signal
   6977..7112    +  rep_origin     SV40 ori: SV40 origin of replication
   7133..7151    -  promoter       T7 promoter: promoter for bacteriophage T7 RNA polymerase
   7159..7314    +  CDS            lacZα (fragment): LacZα fragment of β-galactosidase; lacZ fragment
   7319..7747    +  rep_origin     f1 ori (sequence partly withheld): f1 bacteriophage origin of replication; arrow indicates direction of (+) strand synthesis
   7800..7904    +  promoter       AmpR promoter: bla
   7905..8765    +  CDS            AmpR: β-lactamase; bla; confers resistance to ampicillin, carbenicillin, and related antibiotics
   8936..9524    +  rep_origin     ori: high-copy-number ColE1/pMB1/pBR322/pUC origin of replication
   9707..9799    +  CDS            lacI (fragment): lac repressor; lacI; The lac repressor binds to the lac operator to inhibit transcription in E. coli. This inhibition can be relieved by adding lactose or isopropyl-β-D-thiogalactopyranoside (IPTG).
   9812..9833    +  protein_bind   CAP binding site: CAP binding activates transcription in the presence of cAMP. E. coli catabolite activator protein
   9848..9878    +  promoter       lac promoter: promoter for the E. coli lac operon
   9886..9902    +  protein_bind   lac operator: The lac repressor binds to the lac operator to inhibit transcription in E. coli. This inhibition can be relieved by adding lactose or isopropyl-β-D-thiogalactopyranoside (IPTG). lac repressor encoded by lacI
   9947..9965    +  promoter       T3 promoter: promoter for bacteriophage T3 RNA polymerase
