[The description below was written by a language model from this plasmid's Addgene catalogue record and pLannotate feature annotations shown in this document.]
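Description:
TFORF2367 is a third-generation-style, self-inactivating lentiviral expression plasmid built on the pLX_TRC317 backbone and carrying the human MBD4 open reading frame. It belongs to a barcoded transcription factor ORF collection. In bacteria it is maintained through a high-copy ColE1/pUC-type origin and selected with ampicillin via the β-lactamase gene. An f1 origin and remnants of a lac/T7/T3 cloning region are also present in the backbone. The depositor warns that recombination can occur, a common concern with LTR-containing plasmids.

The viral portion begins with an RSV promoter fused to a truncated HIV-1 5' LTR, which drives genomic RNA production in packaging cells. This is followed by the Ψ packaging signal with a gag fragment, then the RRE for Rev-dependent nuclear export. The genome ends in a ΔU3 3' LTR, which inactivates the LTR promoter after integration, with an SV40 polyadenylation signal downstream. Inside the genome, an SV40 early promoter drives puromycin N-acetyltransferase for selecting transduced mammalian cells. A cPPT/CTS element follows, and then the EF-1α promoter drives constitutive MBD4 expression, with a WPRE downstream to enhance transcript expression. MBD4 encodes a methyl-CpG-binding, mismatch-specific DNA glycosylase that acts on G:T and G:U mismatches.

According to the record, each ORF in the collection is paired with a unique 24-bp barcode, although the barcode is not annotated in the feature table. The short U6 promoter fragment between the ORF and the WPRE may simply be a primer-binding or linker remnant. The construct is intended for MBD4 overexpression, alone or in pooled screens where the barcode reports which factor a cell received, as in directed differentiation studies.
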