Addgene plasmid #142053: TFORF2367
Purpose: Lentiviral vector for overexpressing transcription factor ORFs with unique 24-bp barcodes. Barcodes facilitate identification of transcription factors in pooled screens.
Depositing lab: Feng Zhang. Depositing organization: Broad Institute. Publication: A transcription factor atlas of directed differentiation. Joung J, Ma S, Tay T, Geiger-Schuller KR, Kirchgatterer PC, Verdine VK, Guo B, Arias-Garcia MA, Allen WE, Singh A, Kuksenko O, Abudayyeh OO, Gootenberg JS, Fu Z, Macrae RK, Buenrostro JD, Regev A, Zhang F. Cell. 2023 Jan 5;186(1):209-229.e26. doi: 10.1016/j.cell.2022.11.026. PubMed 36608654.
Backbone
  Vector backbone: pLX_TRC317
  Backbone manufacturer: Broad Institute Genetic Perturbation Platform
  Backbone size w/o insert (bp): 8264
  Vector type: Mammalian Expression, Lentiviral
  Selectable markers: Puromycin
Growth in bacteria
  Bacterial resistance: Ampicillin, 100 μg/mL
  Growth temperature: 37°C
  Growth strain: NEB Stable
  Copy number: High Copy
Gene/Insert
  Gene/Insert name: MBD4
  Species: H. sapiens (human)
  Insert size (bp): 1724
  Entrez Gene: MBD4 (a.k.a. MED1, TPDS2, UVM1)
  Promoter: EF1a
  Cloning method: Unknown
  Sequencing primers: 5′ GGGTGGAGACTGAAGTTAGGCCAG; 3′ CACATAGCGTAAAAGGAGCAACATAG
Terms and licenses: Academic/Nonprofit Terms; Industry Terms: Not Available to Industry
Depositor comments: NM_001276272,ENST00000503197 . The transcription factor ORF portion of this plasmid was synthesized by Genewiz. Please test multiple small colonies in case of plasmid recombination. To make this collection available in a timely manner, a portion of this collection was not fully sequenced by Addgene. If an Addgene verified full plasmid sequence is not available, please contact us prior to placing an order to request the full sequence.
How to cite: TFORF2367 was a gift from Feng Zhang (Addgene plasmid # 142053 ; http://n2t.net/addgene:142053 ; RRID:Addgene_142053)
