>Addgene plasmid #142053 | TFORF2367 | depositor partial sequence | sequence record 278296 | Insert
ACCGCCACCATGGGCACGACTGGGCTGGAGAGTCTGAGTCTGGGGGACCGCGGAGCTGCCCCCACCGTCA
CCTCTAGTGAGCGCCTAGTCCCAGACCCGCCGAATGACCTCCGCAAAGAAGATGTTGCTATGGAATTGGA
AAGAGTGGGAGAAGATGAGGAACAAATGATGATAAAAAGAAGCAGTGAATGTAATCCCTTGCTACAAGAA
CCCATCGCTTCTGCTCAGTTTGGTGCTACTGCAGGAACAGAATGCCGTAAGTCTGTCCCATGTGGATGGG
AAAGAGTTGTGAAGCAAAGGTTATTTGGGAAGACAGCAGGAAGATTTGATGTGTACTTTATCAGCCCACA
AGGACTGAAGTTCAGATCCAAAAGTTCACTTGCTAATTATCTTCACAAAAATGGAGAGACTTCTCTTAAG
CCAGAAGATTTTGATTTTACTGTACTTTCTAAAAGGGGTATCAAGTCAAGATATAAAGACTGCAGCATGG
CAGCCCTGACATCCCATCTACAAAACCAAAGTAACAATTCAAACTGGAACCTCAGGACCCGAAGCAAGTG
CAAAAAGGATGTGTTTATGCCGCCAAGTAGTAGTTCAGAGTTGCAGGAGAGCAGAGGACTCTCTAACTTT
ACTTCCACTCATTTGCTTTTGAAAGAAGATGAGGGTGTTGATGATGTTAACTTCAGAAAGGTTAGAAAGC
CCAAAGGAAAGGTGACTATTTTGAAAGGAATCCCAATTAAGAAAACTAAAAAAGGATGTAGGAAGAGCTG
TTCAGGTTTTGTTCAAAGTGATAGCAAAAGAGAATCTGTGTGTAATAAAGCAGATGCTGAAAGTGAACCT
GTTGCACAAAAAAGTCAGCTTGATAGAACTGTCTGCATTTCTGATGCTGGAGCATGTGGTGAGACCCTCA
GTGTGACCAGTGAAGAAAACAGCCTTGTAAAAAAAAAAGAAAGATCATTGAGTTCAGGATCAAATTTTTG
TTCTGAACAAAAAACTTCTGGCATCATAAACAAATTTTGTTCAGCCAAAGACTCAGAACACAACGAGAAG
TATGAGGATACCTTTTTAGAATCTGAAGAAATCGGAACAAAAGTAGAAGTTGTGGAAAGGAAAGAACATT
TGCATACTGACATTTTAAAACGTGGCTCTGAAATGGACAACAACTGCTCACCAACCAGGAAAGACTTCAC
TGGTGAGAAAATATTTCAAGAAGATACCATCCCACGAACACAGATAGAAAGAAGGAAAACAAGCCTGTAT
TTTTCCAGCAAATATAACAAAGAAGCTCTTAGCCCCCCACGACGTAAAGCCTTTAAGAAATGGACACCTC
CTCGGTCACCTTTTAATCTCGTTCAAGAAACACTTTTTCATGATCCATGGAAGCTTCTCATCGCTACTAT
ATTTCTCAATCGGACCTCAGGCAAAATGGCAATACCTGTGCTTTGGAAGTTTCTGGAGAAGTATCCTTCA
GCTGAGGTAGCAAGAACCGCAGACTGGAGAGATGTGTCAGAACTTCTTAAACCTCTTGGTCTCTACGATC
TTCGGGCAAAAACCATTGTCAAGTTCTCAGATGAATACCTGACAAAGCAGTGGAAGTATCCAATTGAGCT
TCATGGGATTGGTGCACCCTAGTAATGAACTAGTCCGTAACTTGAAAGTATTTCGATTTCTTGGCTTTAT
ATATCTTGTGGAAAGGACGACCCTACCAAGCATCTAGTTAACGA
