>Addgene plasmid #142053 | TFORF2367 | depositor partial sequence | sequence record 278297 | Barcode
CCCTACCAAGCATCTAGTTAACGA
